Addgene plasmid #114102: pAAV-hSyn-iLMO4 (GLucM23-iChloC-EYFP)
Purpose: fusion protein of Gaussia luciferase variant M23, improved slowChloC anion conducting ChR, and enhanced yellow fluorescent protein for bioluminescent optogenetics
Depositing lab: Ute Hochgeschwender. Depositing organization: Central Michigan University. Publication: Novel luciferase-opsin combinations for improved luminopsins. Park SY, Song SH, Palmateer B, Pal A, Petersen ED, Shall GP, Welchko RM, Ibata K, Miyawaki A, Augustine GJ, Hochgeschwender U. J Neurosci Res. 2017 Sep 1. doi: 10.1002/jnr.24152. PubMed 28862809.
Backbone
  Vector backbone: pAAV
  Backbone size w/o insert (bp): 4593
  Total vector size (bp): 6931
  Vector type: Mammalian Expression, AAV
Growth in bacteria
  Bacterial resistance: Ampicillin, 100 μg/mL
  Growth temperature: 37°C
  Growth strain: NEB Stable
  Copy number: Low Copy
Gene/Insert 1
  Gene/Insert name: GLucM23-iChloC-EYFP (alt name: Gaussia luciferase, M23; improved slowChloC artificial anion conducting ChR; EYFP)
  Promoter: hSyn
  Cloning method: Unknown
  Sequencing primers: 5′ n/a
Gene/Insert 2
  Gene/Insert name: improved slowChloC artificial anion conducting ChR (alt name: iChloC)
Gene/Insert 3
  Gene/Insert name: Enhanced Yellow Fluorescent Protein (alt name: EYFP)
Terms and licenses: Academic/Nonprofit Terms; Industry Terms: Not Available to Industry
How to cite: pAAV-hSyn-iLMO4 (GLucM23-iChloC-EYFP) was a gift from Ute Hochgeschwender (Addgene plasmid # 114102 ; http://n2t.net/addgene:114102 ; RRID:Addgene_114102)
