[The description below was written by a language model from this plasmid's Addgene catalogue record and pLannotate feature annotations shown in this document.]
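Description:
pAAV-hSyn-iLMO4 (GLucM23-iChloC-EYFP) is an adeno-associated virus transfer plasmid of about 6.9 kb, built on a pAAV backbone for neuron-targeted expression in mammalian cells. The expression cassette is flanked by AAV2 inverted terminal repeats, which allow it to be packaged into recombinant AAV particles. The annotation detects the downstream ITR in full but only short fragments of the upstream one. In bacteria, the plasmid replicates from a ColE1/pUC-type origin and is selected with ampicillin through the β-lactamase gene. An f1 phage origin is also present. The catalogue lists the plasmid as low copy and names a recombination-deficient growth strain, which is common for ITR-containing plasmids because the repeats are prone to rearrangement.

The payload is an inhibitory luminopsin, a single fusion protein driven by the human synapsin I promoter, which restricts expression to neurons. The open reading frame joins the M23 variant of Gaussia luciferase to iChloC, an improved slowChloC engineered anion-conducting channelrhodopsin, followed by EYFP. The automated annotation labels the opsin segment as a channelrhodopsin-2 fragment, which fits iChloC being an engineered channelrhodopsin. A V5 epitope tag sequence is annotated just after EYFP, though the record does not say whether it is translated as part of the fusion. A WPRE and the human growth hormone polyadenylation signal follow, enhancing transcript stability and ensuring proper 3′ end processing.

The construct is intended for bioluminescent optogenetics. Light emitted by the tethered luciferase when its substrate is supplied activates the adjacent anion channel, which should suppress neuronal activity without an external light source. The opsin should also remain responsive to conventional illumination. EYFP allows expressing cells to be seen by fluorescence.
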