Features (pLannotate 1.2.2; 19 found; start..end, strand, type, name):
     16..43      +  repeat_region  AAV2 ITR (fragment): inverted terminal repeat of adeno-associated virus serotype 2 inverted
     72..99      +  repeat_region  AAV2 ITR (fragment): inverted terminal repeat of adeno-associated virus serotype 2 inverted
    179..626     +  promoter       hSyn promoter: human synapsin I promoter; confers neuron-specific expression (Kügler et al., 2003)
    640..656     +  misc_feature   MCS (fragment): pUC18/19 multiple cloning site
    673..1227    +  CDS            hGLuc: secreted Gaussia luciferase human codon-optimized
   1273..2195    +  CDS            ChR2 (fragment): N-terminal fragment of channelrhodopsin-2 from the alga Chlamydomonas reinhardtii (Nagel et al., 2003) blue light-activated cation channel
   2212..2928    +  CDS            EYFP: enhanced YFP mammalian codon-optimized
   2958..2999    +  CDS            V5 tag: epitope tag from simian virus 5
   3034..3057    +  misc_feature   MCS (fragment): pBluescript multiple cloning site
   3057..3645    +  misc_feature   WPRE: woodchuck hepatitis virus posttranscriptional regulatory element
   3677..4153    +  polyA_signal   hGH poly(A) signal: human growth hormone polyadenylation signal
   4193..4333    +  repeat_region  AAV2 ITR: inverted terminal repeat of adeno-associated virus serotype 2 inverted
   4338..4389    -  misc_feature   bom (fragment): basis of mobility region from pBR322
   4408..4863    +  rep_origin     f1 ori (sequence partly withheld): f1 bacteriophage origin of replication; arrow indicates direction of (+) strand synthesis
   4864..4913    -  misc_feature   bom (fragment): basis of mobility region from pBR322
   5015..5050    -  CDS            rop (fragment): Rop protein, which maintains plasmids at low copy number; rop
   5145..5249    +  promoter       AmpR promoter: bla
   5250..6110    +  CDS            AmpR: β-lactamase; bla; confers resistance to ampicillin, carbenicillin, and related antibiotics
   6281..6869    +  rep_origin     ori: high-copy-number ColE1/pMB1/pBR322/pUC origin of replication
>Addgene plasmid #114102 | pAAV-hSyn-iLMO4 (GLucM23-iChloC-EYFP) | addgene full sequence | sequence record 252558 | Addgene NGS Result
ATGTCCTGCAGGCAGCTGCGCGCTCGCTCGCTCACTGAGGCCGCCCGGGCGTCGGGCGACCTTTGGTCGC
CCGGCCTCAGTGAGCGAGCGAGCGCGCAGAGAGGGAGTGGCCAACTCCATCACTAGGGGTTCCTGCGGCC
GCACGCGTGTGTCTAGACTGCAGAGGGCCCTGCGTATGAGTGCAAGTGGGTTTTAGGACCAGGATGAGGC
GGGGTGGGGGTGCCTACCTGACGACCGACCCCGACCCACTGGACAAGCACCCAACCCCCATTCCCCAAAT
TGCGCATCCCCTATCAGAGAGGGGGAGGGGAAACAGGATGCGGCGAGGCGCGTGCGCACTGCCAGCTTCA
GCACCGCGGACAGTGCCTTCGCCCCCGCCTGGCGGCGCGCGCCACCGCCGCCTCAGCACTGAAGGCGCGC
TGACGTCACTCGCCGGTCCCCCGCAAACTCCCCTTCCCGGCCACCTTGGTCGCGTCCGCGCCGCCGCCGG
CCCAGCCGGACCGCACCACGCGAGGCGCGAGATAGGGGGGCACGGGCGCGACCATCTGCGCTGCGGCGCC
GGCGACTCAGCGCTGCCTCAGTCTGCGGTGGGCAGCGGAGGAGTCGTGTCGTGCCTGAGAGCGCAGTCGA
GAAGGTACCGGATCCTCTAGAGTCGAGCTCAAGCTTGCCACCATGGGAGTCAAAGTTCTGTTTGCCCTGA
TCTGCATCGCTGTGGCCGAGGCCAAGCCCACCGAGAACAACGAAGACTTCAACATCGTGGCCGTGGCCAG
CAACTTCGCGACCACGGATCTCGATGCTGACCGCGGGAAGTTGCCCGGCGAGAAGCTGCCGCTGGAGGTG
CTCAAAGAGTTGGAAGCCAATGCCCGGAAAGCTGGCTGCACCAGGGGCTGTCTGATCTGCCTGTCCCACA
TCAAGTGCACGCCCAAGATGAAGAAGTTCATCCCAGGACGCTGCCACACCTACGAAGGCGACAAAGAGTC
CGCACAGGGCGGCATAGGCGAGGCGATCGACGACATTCCTGAGATTCCTGGGTTCAAGGACTTGGAGCCC
ATAGAGCAGTTCATCGCACAGGTCGATCTGTGTGTGGACTGCACAACTGGCTGCCTCAAAGGGCTTGCCA
ACGTGCAGTGTTCTGACCTGCTCAAGAAGTGGCTGCCGCAACGCTGCGCGACCTTTGCCAGCAAGATCCA
GGGCCAGGTGGACAAGATCAAGGGGGCCGGTGATGACGGCGACCCACTAGTCCAGTGTGGTGGAATTGCC
GGATCCGCCACCATGGATTATGGAGGCGCCCTGAGTGCCGTTGGGCGCGAGCTGCTATTTGTAACGAACC
CAGTAGTCGTCAATGGCTCTGTACTTGTGCCTGAGGACCAGTGTTACTGCGCGGGCTGGATTGAGTCGCG
TGGCACAAACGGTGCCCAAACGGCGTCGAACGTGCTGCAATGGCTTGCTGCTGGCTTCTCCATCCTACTG
CTTATGTTTTACGCCTACCAAACATGGAAGTCAACCTGCGGCTGGGAGCAGATCTATGTGTGCGCTATCA
GGATGGTCAAGGTGATTCTCGAGTTCTTCTTCTCCTTTAAGAACCCGTCCATGCTGTATCTAGCCACAGG
CCACCGCGTCCAGTGGTTGCGTTACGCCGAGTGGCTTCTCACCTGCCCGGTCATTCTCATTCACCTGTCA
AACCTGACGGGCTTGTCCAACGACTACAGCAGGCGCACCATGGGTCTGCTTGTGTCTAATATTGGCTGTA
TTGTGTGGGGCGCCACTTCCGCCATGGCCACCGGATACGTCAAGGTCATCTTCTTCTGCCTGGGTCTGTG
TTATGGTGCTAACACGTTCTTTCACGCTGCCAAGGCCTACATCGAGGGTTACCACACCGTGCCGAAGGGC
CGGTGTCGCCAGGTGGTGACTGGCATGGCTTGGCTCTTCTTCGTATCATGGGGTATGTTCCCCATCCTGT
TCATCCTCGGCCCCGAGGGCTTCGGCGTCCTGAGCGTGTACGGCTCCACCGTCGGCCACACCATCATTGA
CCTGATGTCGAAGAACTGCTGGGGTCTGCTCGGCCACTACCTGCGCGTGCTGATCCACGAGCATATCCTC
ATCCACGGCGACATTCGCAAGACCACCAAATTGAACATTGGTGGCACTGAGATTGAGGTCGAGACGCTGG
TGGAGGACGAGGCCGAGGCTGGCGCCGTACCCGCGGCCGCCGTGAGCAAGGGCGAGGAGCTGTTCACCGG
GGTGGTGCCCATCCTGGTCGAGCTGGACGGCGACGTAAACGGCCACAAGTTCAGCGTGTCCGGCGAGGGC
GAGGGCGATGCCACCTACGGCAAGCTGACCCTGAAGTTCATCTGCACCACCGGCAAGCTGCCCGTGCCCT
GGCCCACCCTCGTGACCACCTTCGGCTACGGCCTGCAGTGCTTCGCCCGCTACCCCGACCACATGAAGCA
GCACGACTTCTTCAAGTCCGCCATGCCCGAAGGCTACGTCCAGGAGCGCACCATCTTCTTCAAGGACGAC
GGCAACTACAAGACCCGCGCCGAGGTGAAGTTCGAGGGCGACACCCTGGTGAACCGCATCGAGCTGAAGG
GCATCGACTTCAAGGAGGACGGCAACATCCTGGGGCACAAGCTGGAGTACAACTACAACAGCCACAACGT
CTATATCATGGCCGACAAGCAGAAGAACGGCATCAAGGTGAACTTCAAGATCCGCCACAACATCGAGGAC
GGCAGCGTGCAGCTCGCCGACCACTACCAGCAGAACACCCCCATCGGCGACGGCCCCGTGCTGCTGCCCG
ACAACCACTACCTGAGCTACCAGTCCGCCCTGAGCAAAGACCCCAACGAGAAGCGCGATCACATGGTCCT
GCTGGAGTTCGTGACCGCCGCCGGGATCACTCTCGGCATGGACGAGCTGTACAAGTAACATATGCTCTAG
AGGGCCCGCGGTTCGAAGGTAAGCCTATCCCTAACCCTCTCCTCGGTCTCGATTCTACGCGTACCGGTCA
TCATCACCATCACCATTGAGTTTAATTCGATATCAAGCTTATCGATAATCAACCTCTGGATTACAAAATT
TGTGAAAGATTGACTGGTATTCTTAACTATGTTGCTCCTTTTACGCTATGTGGATACGCTGCTTTAATGC
CTTTGTATCATGCTATTGCTTCCCGTATGGCTTTCATTTTCTCCTCCTTGTATAAATCCTGGTTGCTGTC
TCTTTATGAGGAGTTGTGGCCCGTTGTCAGGCAACGTGGCGTGGTGTGCACTGTGTTTGCTGACGCAACC
CCCACTGGTTGGGGCATTGCCACCACCTGTCAGCTCCTTTCCGGGACTTTCGCTTTCCCCCTCCCTATTG
CCACGGCGGAACTCATCGCCGCCTGCCTTGCCCGCTGCTGGACAGGGGCTCGGCTGTTGGGCACTGACAA
TTCCGTGGTGTTGTCGGGGAAATCATCGTCCTTTCCTTGGCTGCTCGCCTATGTTGCCACCTGGATTCTG
CGCGGGACGTCCTTCTGCTACGTCCCTTCGGCCCTCAATCCAGCGGACCTTCCTTCCCGCGGCCTGCTGC
CGGCTCTGCGGCCTCTTCCGCGTCTTCGCCTTCGCCCTCAGACGAGTCGGATCTCCCTTTGGGCCGCCTC
CCCGCATCGATACCGAGCGCTGCTCGAGAGATCTACGGGTGGCATCCCTGTGACCCCTCCCCAGTGCCTC
TCCTGGCCCTGGAAGTTGCCACTCCAGTGCCCACCAGCCTTGTCCTAATAAAATTAAGTTGCATCATTTT
GTCTGACTAGGTGTCCTTCTATAATATTATGGGGTGGAGGGGGGTGGTATGGAGCAAGGGGCAAGTTGGG
AAGACAACCTGTAGGGCCTGCGGGGTCTATTGGGAACCAAGCTGGAGTGCAGTGGCACAATCTTGGCTCA
CTGCAATCTCCGCCTCCTGGGTTCAAGCGATTCTCCTGCCTCAGCCTCCCGAGTTGTTGGGATTCCAGGC
ATGCATGACCAGGCTCAGCTAATTTTTGTTTTTTTGGTAGAGACGGGGTTTCACCATATTGGCCAGGCTG
GTCTCCAACTCCTAATCTCAGGTGATCTACCCACCTTGGCCTCCCAAATTGCTGGGATTACAGGCGTGAA
CCACTGCTCCCTTCCCTGTCCTTCTGATTTTGTAGGTAACCACGTGCGGACCGAGCGGCCGCAGGAACCC
CTAGTGATGGAGTTGGCCACTCCCTCTCTGCGCGCTCGCTCGCTCACTGAGGCCGGGCGACCAAAGGTCG
CCCGACGCCCGGGCTTTGCCCGGGCGGCCTCAGTGAGCGAGCGAGCGCGCAGCTGCCTGCAGGGGCGCCT
GATGCGGTATTTTCTCCTTACGCATCTGTGCGGTATTTCACACCGCATA
[95 nt withheld, positions 4390-4484]
T
[46 nt withheld, positions 4486-4531]
C
[141 nt withheld, positions 4533-4673]
CCTTTGACGTTGGAGTCCACGTTCTTT
[37 nt withheld, positions 4701-4737]
ACTCTATCTCGGGCTATTCTTTTGATTTATAAGGGATTTTGCCGATTTCGGTCTATTGGTTAAAAAATGA
GCTGATTTAACAAAAATTTAACGCGAATTTTAACAAAATATTAACGTTTACAATTTTATGGTGCACTCTC
AGTACAATCTGCTCTGATGCCGCATAGTTAAGCCAGCCCCGACACCCGCCAACACCCGCTGACGCGCCCT
GACGGGCTTGTCTGCTCCCGGCATCCGCTTACAGACAAGCTGTGACCGTCTCCGGGAGCTGCATGTGTCA
GAGGTTTTCACCGTCATCACCGAAACGCGCGAGACGAAAGGGCCTCGTGATACGCCTATTTTTATAGGTT
AATGTCATGATAATAATGGTTTCTTAGACGTCAGGTGGCACTTTTCGGGGAAATGTGCGCGGAACCCCTA
TTTGTTTATTTTTCTAAATACATTCAAATATGTATCCGCTCATGAGACAATAACCCTGATAAATGCTTCA
ATAATATTGAAAAAGGAAGAGTATGAGTATTCAACATTTCCGTGTCGCCCTTATTCCCTTTTTTGCGGCA
TTTTGCCTTCCTGTTTTTGCTCACCCAGAAACGCTGGTGAAAGTAAAAGATGCTGAAGATCAGTTGGGTG
CACGAGTGGGTTACATCGAACTGGATCTCAACAGCGGTAAGATCCTTGAGAGTTTTCGCCCCGAAGAACG
TTTTCCAATGATGAGCACTTTTAAAGTTCTGCTATGTGGCGCGGTATTATCCCGTATTGACGCCGGGCAA
GAGCAACTCGGTCGCCGCATACACTATTCTCAGAATGACTTGGTTGAGTACTCACCAGTCACAGAAAAGC
ATCTTACGGATGGCATGACAGTAAGAGAATTATGCAGTGCTGCCATAACCATGAGTGATAACACTGCGGC
CAACTTACTTCTGACAACGATCGGAGGACCGAAGGAGCTAACCGCTTTTTTGCACAACATGGGGGATCAT
GTAACTCGCCTTGATCGTTGGGAACCGGAGCTGAATGAAGCCATACCAAACGACGAGCGTGACACCACGA
TGCCTGTAGCAATGGCAACAACGTTGCGCAAACTATTAACTGGCGAACTACTTACTCTAGCTTCCCGGCA
ACAATTAATAGACTGGATGGAGGCGGATAAAGTTGCAGGACCACTTCTGCGCTCGGCCCTTCCGGCTGGC
TGGTTTATTGCTGATAAATCTGGAGCCGGTGAGCGTGGGTCTCGCGGTATCATTGCAGCACTGGGGCCAG
ATGGTAAGCCCTCCCGTATCGTAGTTATCTACACGACGGGGAGTCAGGCAACTATGGATGAACGAAATAG
ACAGATCGCTGAGATAGGTGCCTCACTGATTAAGCATTGGTAACTGTCAGACCAAGTTTACTCATATATA
CTTTAGATTGATTTAAAACTTCATTTTTAATTTAAAAGGATCTAGGTGAAGATCCTTTTTGATAATCTCA
TGACCAAAATCCCTTAACGTGAGTTTTCGTTCCACTGAGCGTCAGACCCCGTAGAAAAGATCAAAGGATC
TTCTTGAGATCCTTTTTTTCTGCGCGTAATCTGCTGCTTGCAAACAAAAAAACCACCGCTACCAGCGGTG
GTTTGTTTGCCGGATCAAGAGCTACCAACTCTTTTTCCGAAGGTAACTGGCTTCAGCAGAGCGCAGATAC
CAAATACTGTTCTTCTAGTGTAGCCGTAGTTAGGCCACCACTTCAAGAACTCTGTAGCACCGCCTACATA
CCTCGCTCTGCTAATCCTGTTACCAGTGGCTGCTGCCAGTGGCGATAAGTCGTGTCTTACCGGGTTGGAC
TCAAGACGATAGTTACCGGATAAGGCGCAGCGGTCGGGCTGAACGGGGGGTTCGTGCACACAGCCCAGCT
TGGAGCGAACGACCTACACCGAACTGAGATACCTACAGCGTGAGCTATGAGAAAGCGCCACGCTTCCCGA
AGGGAGAAAGGCGGACAGGTATCCGGTAAGCGGCAGGGTCGGAACAGGAGAGCGCACGAGGGAGCTTCCA
GGGGGAAACGCCTGGTATCTTTATAGTCCTGTCGGGTTTCGCCACCTCTGACTTGAGCGTCGATTTTTGT
GATGCTCGTCAGGGGGGCGGAGCCTATGGAAAAACGCCAGCAACGCGGCCTTTTTACGGTTCCTGGCCTT
TTGCTGGCCTTTTGCTCAC
